>Addgene plasmid #126262 | pGWB14-LYX044 | addgene full sequence | sequence record 246552 | Addgene NGS Result
TCGGTCTTGCCTTGCTCGTCGGTGATGTACTTCACCAGCTCCGCGAAGTCGCTCTTCTTGATGGAGCGCA
TGGGGACGTGCTTGGCAATCACGCGCACCCCCCGGCCGTTTTAGCGGCTAAAAAAGTCATGGCTCTGCCC
TCGGGCGGACCACGCCCATCATGACCTTGCCAAGCTCGTCCTGCTTCTCTTCGATCTTCGCCAGCAGGGC
GAGGATCGTGGCATCACCGAACCGCGCCGTGCGCGGGTCGTCGGTGAGCCAGAGTTTCAGCAGGCCGCCC
AGGCGGCCCAGGTCGCCATTGATGCGGGCCAGCTCGCGGACGTGCTCATAGTCCACGACGCCCGTGATTT
TGTAGCCCTGGCCGACGGCCAGCAGGTAGGCCGACAGGCTCATGCCGGCCGCCGCCGCCTTTTCCTCAAT
CGCTCTTCGTTCGTCTGGAAGGCAGTACACCTTGATAGGTGGGCTGCCCTTCCTGGTTGGCTTGGTTTCA
TCAGCCATCCGCTTGCCCTCATCTGTTACGCCGGCGGTAGCCGGCCAGCCTCGCAGAGCAGGATTCCCGT
TGAGCACCGCCAGGTGCGAATAAGGGACAGTGAAGAAGGAACACCCGCTCGCGGGTGGGCCTACTTCACC
TATCCTGCCCGGCTGACGCCGTTGGATACACCAAGGAAAGTCTACACGAACCCTTTGGCAAAATCCTGTA
TATCGTGCGAAAAAGGATGGATATACCGAAAAAATCGCTATAATGACCCCGAAGCAGGGTTATGCAGCGG
AAAAGCGCCACGCTTCCCGAAGGGAGAAAGGCGGACAGGTATCCGGTAAGCGGCAGGGTCGGAACAGGAG
AGCGCACGAGGGAGCTTCCAGGGGGAAACGCCTGGTATCTTTATAGTCCTGTCGGGTTTCGCCACCTCTG
ACTTGAGCGTCGATTTTTGTGATGCTCGTCAGGGGGGCGGAGCCTATGGAAAAACGCCAGCAACGCGGCC
TTTTTACGGTTCCTGGCCTTTTGCTGGCCTTTTGCTCACATGTTCTTTCCTGCGTTATCCCCTGATTCTG
TGGATAACCGTATTACCGCCTTTGAGTGAGCTGATACCGCTCGCCGCAGCCGAACGACCGAGCGCAGCGA
GTCAGTGAGCGAGGAAGCGGAAGAGCGCCAGAAGGCCGCCAGAGAGGCCGAGCGCGGCCGTGAGGCTTGG
ACGCTAGGGCAGGGCATGAAAAAGCCCGTAGCGGGCTGCTACGGGCGTCTGACGCGGTGGAAAGGGGGAG
GGGATGTTGTCTACATGGCTCTGCTGTAGTGAGTGGGTTGCGCTCCGGCAGCGGTCCTGATCAATCGTCA
CCCTTTCTCGGTCCTTCAACGTTCCTGACAACGAGCCTCCTTTTCGCCAATCCATCGACAATCACCGCGA
GTCCCTGCTCGAACGCTGCGTCCGGACCGGCTTCGTCGAAGGCGTCTATCGCGGCCCGCAACAGCGGCGA
GAGCGGAGCCTGTTCAACGGTGCCGCCGCGCTCGCCGGCATCGCTGTCGCCGGCCTGCTCCTCAAGCACG
GCCCCAACAGTGAAGTAGCTGATTGTCATCAGCGCATTGACGGCGTCCCCGGCCGAAAAACCCGCCTCGC
AGAGGAAGCGAAGCTGCGCGTCGGCCGTTTCCATCTGCGGTGCGCCCGGTCGCGTGCCGGCATGGATGCG
CGCGCCATCGCGGTAGGCGAGCAGCGCCTGCCTGAAGCTGCGGGCATTCCCGATCAGAAATGAGCGCCAG
TCGTCGTCGGCTCTCGGCACCGAATGCGTATGATTCTCCGCCAGCATGGCTTCGGCCAGTGCGTCGAGCA
GCGCCCGCTTGTTCCTGAAGTGCCAGTAAAGCGCCGGCTGCTGAACCCCCAACCGTTCCGCCAGTTTGCG
TGTCGTCAGACCGTCTACGCCGACCTCGTTCAACAGGTCCAGGGCGGCACGGATCACTGTATTCGGCTGC
AACTTTGTCATGCTTGACACTTTATCACTGATAAACATAATATGTCCACCAACTTATCAGTGATAAAGAA
TCCGCGCGTTCAATCGGACCAGCGGAGGCTGGTCCGGAGGCCAGACGTGAAACCCAACATACCCCTGATC
GTAATTCTGAGCACTGTCGCGCTCGACGCTGTCGGCATCGGCCTGATTATGCCGGTGCTGCCGGGCCTCC
TGCGCGATCTGGTTCACTCGAACGACGTCACCGCCCACTATGGCATTCTGCTGGCGCTGTATGCGTTGGT
GCAATTTGCCTGCGCACCTGTGCTGGGCGCGCTGTCGGATCGTTTCGGGCGGCGGCCAATCTTGCTCGTC
TCGCTGGCCGGCGCCAGATCTGGGGAACCCTGTGGTTGGCATGCACATACAAATGGACGAACGGATAAAC
CTTTTCACGCCCTTTTAAATATCCGATTATTCTAATAAACGCTCTTTTCTCTTAGGTTTACCCGCCAATA
TATCCTGTCAAACACTGATAGTTTAAACGTTGCGATTAAGAATTCGAGCTCGGTACCCCCCTACTCCAAA
AATGTCAAAGATACAGTCTCAGAAGACCAAAGGGCTATTGAGACTTTTCAACAAAGGGTAATTTCGGGAA
ACCTCCTCGGATTCCATTGCCCAGCTATCTGTCACTTCATCGAAAGGACAGTAGAAAAGGAAGGTGGCTC
CTACAAATGCCATCATTGCGATAAAGGAAAGGCTATCATTCAAGATGCCTCTGCCGACAGTGGTCCCAAA
GATGGACCCCCACCCACGAGGAGCATCGTGGAAAAAGAAGACGTTCCAACCACGTCTTCAAAGCAAGTGG
ATTGATGTGACATCTCCACTGACGTAAGGGATGACGCACAATCCCACTATCCTTCGCAAGACCCTTCCTC
TATATAAGGAAGTTCATTTCATTTGGAGAGGACAGCCCAAGCTTCGACTCTAGAGGATCCCCTTAAATCG
ATATGGAACGAGCTATACAAGGAAACGACGCTAGGGAACAAGCTAACAGTGAACGTTGGGATGGAGGATC
AGGAGGTACCACTTCTCCCTTCAAACTTCCTGACGAAAGTCCGAGTTGGACTGAGTGGCGGCTACATAAC
GATGAGACGAATTCGAATCAAGATAATCCCCTTGGTTTCAAGGAAAGCTGGGGTTTCGGGAAAGTTGTAT
TTAAGAGATATCTCAGATACGACAGGACGGAAGCTTCACTGCACAGAGTCCTTGGATCTTGGACGGGAGA
TTCGGTTAACTATGCAGCATCTCGATTTTTCGGTTTCGACCAGATCGGATGTACCTATAGTATTCGGTTT
CGAGGAGTTAGTATCACCGTTTCTGGAGGGTCTCGAACTCTTCAGCATCTCTGTGAGATGGCAATTCGGT
CTAAGCAAGAACTGCTACAGCTTGCCCCAATCGAAGTGGAAAGTAATGTATCAAGAGGATGCCCTGAAGG
TACTCAAACCTTCGAAAAAGAAAGCGAGTAAGTCGAGGGCGAGCTCGAATTCGGTACGCTGAAATCACCA
GTCTCTCTCTACAAATCTATCTCTCTCTATTTTCTCCATAAATAATGTGTGAGTAGTTTCCCGATAAGGG
AAATTAGGGTTCTTATAGGGTTTCGCTCATGTGTTGAGCATATAAGAAACCCTTAGTATGTATTTGTATT
TGTAAAATACTTCTATCAATAAAATTTCTAATTCCTAAAACCAAAATCCAGTACTAAAATCCAGATCTCC
CTGCAGGTCCCCAGATTAGCCTTTTCAATTTCAGAAAGAATGCTAACCCACAGATGGTTAGAGAGGCTTA
CGCAGCAGGTCTCATCAAGACGATCTACCCGAGCAATAATCTCCAGGAAATCAAATACCTTCCCAAGAAG
GTTAAAGATGCAGTCAAAAGATTCAGGACTAACTGCATCAAGAACACAGAGAAAGATATATTTCTCAAGA
TCAGAAGTACTATTCCAGTATGGACGATTCAAGGCTTGCTTCACAAACCAAGGCAAGTAATAGAGATTGG
AGTCTCTAAAAAGGTAGTTCCCACTGAATCAAAGGCCATGGAGTCAAAGATTCAAATAGAGGACCTAACA
GAACTCGCCGTAAAGACTGGCGAACAGTTCATACAGAGTCTCTTACGACTCAATGACAAGAAGAAAATCT
TCGTCAACATGGTGGAGCACGACACACTTGTCTACTCCAAAAATATCAAAGATACAGTCTCAGAAGACCA
AAGGGCAATTGAGACTTTTCAACAAAGGGTAATATCCGGAAACCTCCTCGGATTCCATTGCCCAGCTATC
TGTCACTTTATTGTGAAGATAGTGGAAAAGGAAGGTGGCTCCTACAAATGCCATCATTGCGATAAAGGAA
AGGCCATCGTTGAAGATGCCTCTGCCGACAGTGGTCCCAAAGATGGACCCCCACCCACGAGGAGCATCGT
GGAAAAAGAAGACGTTCCAACCACGTCTTCAAAGCAAGTGGATTGATGTGATATCTCCACTGACGTAAGG
GATGACGCACAATCCCACTATCCTTCGCAAGACCCTTCCTCTATATAAGGAAGTTCATTTCATTTGGAGA
GAACACGGGGGACTCTAGAGTTATCAACAAGTTTGTACAAAAAAGCAGGCTCCACCACTAGTATGTGTTA
TCTCACAATTTTAGGTAATTGTTACAGGGCTAGAGTTGAATCATGTGCTCCAACAAGTTCCAAAGCTTGC
AGAGAGAAACAGCGGAGAGATAGGCTAAATGACAAGTGATCTCACAACCCATTATATAAGAACTTTTCTC
TTTATTTCATGATGAATTGCTAAAACTGACCTAGTTATCAGGTTCACGGAATTGGGTGCACTCCTTGAGC
CTGGAAGGCCCCCCAAAACGGACAAATCTGCTATTCTGGTGGATGCTGTTCGCATGGTGACCCAGTTACG
TGGTGAAGCTCAAAAGCTGAAAAACTCAAATTTGAATCTACAAGAAAAGATAAAGGAGTTAAAGGCTAGT
ATTACTTCCCTCGCAATGCAATCCTTTATAGAAACTTTTTTTTCTTCTTGCATCTGTCATTCTACTTGGT
TAAGGGTACCAAGAATTTTCCATTTTGTAGTGGTGACAGTTAAAAGCTAGAGCATTACTTCACTATTCTG
TTCCTGAACTTCAAGCATGTGTTAACTTGTGTAGGCCGAGAAAAATGAGCTTCGAGATGAGAAGCAGAAG
CTTAAGGCTGAAAAGGAAAAGCTAGAGCAACAACTAAAAACTACGAATGTGCAACCTGGTTTCTTGCCTC
CTGCCATACCTGCTGCTTTTGCCCCTCATGGTCAAGTTCCAGGAAGCAAGCTGGTGCCGATCATGAGTTA
CCCTGGTGTTGCAATGTGGCAATTCATGCCTCCTGCTGCTGTTGATACATCACAGGACCACGTGCTCCGC
CCTCCAGTTGCTCCCGGGGACCCAGCTTTCTTGTACAAAGTGGTTGATAACAGCGGGTTAATTAACATCT
TTTACCCATACGATGTTCCTGACTATGCGGGCTATCCCTATGACGTCCCGGACTATGCAGGATCCTATCC
ATATGACGTTCCAGATTACGCTGCTCAGTGCAGCGCTTAGAGCTCGAATTTCCCCGATCGTTCAAACATT
TGGCAATAAAGTTTCTTAAGATTGAATCCTGTTGCCGGTCTTGCGATGATTATCATATAATTTCTGTTGA
ATTACGTTAAGCATGTAATAATTAACATGTAATGCATGACGTTATTTATGAGATGGGTTTTTATGATTAG
AGTCCCGCAATTATACATTTAATACGCGATAGAAAACAAAATATAGCGCGCAAACTAGGATAAATTATCG
CGCGCGGTGTCATCTATGTTACTAGATCGGGAATTAGCTTCATCAACGCAAGACATGCGCACGACCGTCT
GACAGGAGAGGAATTTCCGACGAGCACAGAAAGGACTTGCTCTTGGACGTAGGCCTATTTCTCAGGCACA
TGTATCAAGTGTTCGGACGTGGGTTTTCGATGGTGTATCAGCCGCCGCCAACTGGGAGATGAGGAGGCTT
TCTTGGGGGGCAGTCAGCAGTTCATTTCACAAGACAGAGGAACTTGTAAGGAGATGCACTGATTTATCTT
GGCGCAAACCAGCAGGACGAATTAGTGGGAATAGCCCGCGAATATCTAAGTTATGCCTGTCGGCATGAGC
AGAAACTTCCAATTCGAAACAGTTTGGAGAGGTTGTTTTTGGGCATACCTTTTGTTAGTCAGCCTCTCGA
TTGCTCATCGTCATTACACAGTACCGAAGTTTGATCGATCTAGTAACATAGATGACACCGCGCGCGATAA
TTTATCCTAGTTTGCGCGCTATATTTTGTTTTCTATCGCGTATTAAATGTATAATTGCGGGACTCTAATC
ATAAAAACCCATCTCATAAATAACGTCATGCATTACATGTTAATTATTACATGCTTAACGTAATTCAACA
GAAATTATATGATAATCATCGCAAGACCGGCAACAGGATTCAATCTTAAGAAACTTTATTGCCAAATGTT
TGAACGATCTGCTTCGACGCACTCCTTCTTTACTCCACCATCTCGTCCTTATTGAAAACGTGGGTAGCAC
CAAAACGAATCAAGTCGCTGGAACTGAAGTTACCAATCACGCTGGATGATTTGCCAGTTGGATTAATCTT
GCCTTTCCCCGCATGAATAATATTGATGAATGCATGCGTGAGGGGTATTTCGATTTTGGCAATAGCTGCA
ATTGCCGCGACATCCTCCAACGAGCATAATTCTTCAGAAAAATAGCGATGTTCCATGTTGTCAGGGCATG
CATGATGCACGTTATGAGGTGACGGTGCTAGGCAGTATTCCCTCAAAGTTTCATAGTCAGTATCATATTC
ATCATTGCATTCCTGCAAGAGAGAATTGAGACGCAATCCACACGCTGCGGCAACCTTCCGGCGTTCGTGG
TCTATTTGCTCTTGGACGTTGCAAACGTAAGTGTTGGATCCCGGTCGGCATCTACTCTATTCCTTTGCCC
TCGGACGAGTGCTGGGGCGTCGGTTTCCACTATCGGCGAGTACTTCTACACAGCCATCGGTCCAGACGGC
CGCGCTTCTGCGGGCGATTTGTGTACGCCCGACAGTCCCGGCTCCGGATCGGACGATTGCGTCGCATCGA
CCCTGCGCCCAAGCTGCATCATCGAAATTGCCGTCAACCAAGCTCTGATAGAGTTGGTCAAGACCAATGC
GGAGCATATACGCCCGGAGCCGCGGCGATCCTGCAAGCTCCGGATGCCTCCGCTCGAAGTAGCGCGTCTG
CTGCTCCATACAAGCCAACCACGGCCTCCAGAAGAAGATGTTGGCGACCTCGTATTGGGAATCCCCGAAC
ATCGCCTCGCTCCAGTCAATGACCGCTGTTATGCGGCCATTGTCCGTCAGGACATTGTTGGAGCCGAAAT
CCGCGTGCACGAGGTGCCGGACTTCGGGGCAGTCCTCGGCCCAAAGCATCAGCTCATCGAGAGCCTGCGC
GACGGACGCACTGACGGTGTCGTCCATCACAGTTTGCCAGTGATACACATGGGGATCAGCAATCGCGCAT
ATGAAATCACGCCATGTAGTGTATTGACCGATTCCTTGCGGTCCGAATGGGCCGAACCCGCTCGTCTGGC
TAAGATCGGCCGCAGCGATCGCATCCATGGCCTCCGCGACCGGCTGCAGAACAGCGGGCAGTTCGGTTTC
AGGCAGGTCTTGCAACGTGACACCCTGTGCACGGCGGGAGATGCAATAGGTCAGGCTCTCGCTGAATTCC
CCAATGTCAAGCACTTCCGGAATCGGGAGCGCGGCCGATGCAAAGTGCCGATAAACATAACGATCTTTGT
AGAAACCATCGGCGCAGCTATTTACCCGCAGGACATATCCACGCCCTCCTACATCGAAGCTGAAAGCACG
AGATTCTTCGCCCTCCGAGAGCTGCATCAGGTCGGAGACGCTGTCGAACTTTTCGATCAGAAACTTCTCG
ACAGACGTCGCGGTGAGTTCAGGCTTTTTCATATCGGGGTCGTCCTCTCCAAATGAAATGAACTTCCTTA
TATAGAGGAAGGGTCTTGCGAAGGATAGTGGGATTGTGCGTCATCCCTTACGTCAGTGGAGATATCACAT
CAATCCACTTGCTTTGAAGACGTGGTTGGAACGTCTTCTTTTTCCACGATGCTCCTCGTGGGTGGGGGTC
CATCTTTGGGACCACTGTCGGCAGAGGCATCTTGAACGATAGCCTTTCCTTTATCGCAATGATGGCATTT
GTAGGTGCCACCTTCCTTTTCTACTGTCCTTTTGATGAAGTGACAGATAGCTGGGCAATGGAATCCGAGG
AGGTTTCCCGATATTACCCTTTGTTGAAAAGTCTCAATAGCCCTTTGGTCTTCTGAGACTGTATCTTTGA
TATTCTTGGAGTAGACGAGAGTGTCGTGCTCCACCATGTTGACGGATCTCTAGGACGCGTCGACGCGTCG
ACGCGTCGACGCGTCGACGCGTCCTAGAAGCTAATTCACTGGCCGTCGTTTTACAACGTCGTGACTGGGA
AAACCCTGGCGTTACCCAACTTAATCGCCTTGCAGCACATCCCCCTTTCGCCAGCTGGCGTAATAGCGAA
GAGGCCCGCACCGATCGCCCTTCCCAACAGTTGCGCAGCCTGAATG
[44 nt withheld, positions 8657-8700]
C
[141 nt withheld, positions 8702-8842]
CCTTTGACGTTGGAGTCCACGTTCTTT
[37 nt withheld, positions 8870-8906]
ACCCTATCTCGGGCTATTCTTTTGATTTATAAGGGATTTTGCCGATTTCGGAACCACCATCAAACAGGAT
TTTCGCCTGCTGGGGCAAACCAGCGTGGACCGCTTGCTGCAACTCTCTCAGGGCCAGGCGGTGAAGGGCA
ATCAGCTGTTGCCCGTCTCACTGGTGAAAAGAAAAACCACCCCAGTACATTAAAAACGTCCGCAATGTGT
TATTAAGTTGTCTAAGCGTCAATTTGTTTACACCACAATATATCCTGCCACCAGCCAGCCAACAGCTCCC
CGACCGGCAGCTCGGCACAAAATCACCACTCGATACAGGCAGCCCATCAGTCCGGGACGGCGTCAGCGGG
AGAGCCGTTGTAAGGCGGCAGACTTTGCTCATGTTACCGATGCTATTCGGAAGAACGGCAACTAAGCTGC
CGGGTTTGAAACACGGATGATCTCGCGGAGGGTAGCATGTTGATTGTAACGATGACAGAGCGTTGCTGCC
TGTGATCAAATATCATCTCCCTCGCAGAGATCCGAATTATCAGCCTTCTTATTCATTTCTCGCTTAACCG
TGACAGGCTGTCGATCTTGAGAACTATGCCGACATAATAGGAAATCGCTGGATAAAGCCGCTGAGGAAGC
TGAGTGGCGCTATTTCTTTAGAAGTGAACGTTGACGATATCAACTCCCCTATCCATTGCTCACCGAATGG
TACAGGTCGGGGACCCGAAGTTCCGACTGTCGGCCTGATGCATCCCCGGCTGATCGACCCCAGATCTGGG
GCTGAGAAAGCCCAGTAAGGAAACAACTGTAGGTTCGAGTCGCGAGATCCCCCGGAACCAAAGGAAGTAG
GTTAAACCCGCTCCGATCAGGCCGAGCCACGCCAGGCCGAGAACATTGGTTCCTGTAGGCATCGGGATTG
GCGGATCAAACACTAAAGCTACTGGAACGAGCAGAAGTCCTCCGGCCGCCAGTTGCCAGGCGGTAAAGGT
GAGCAGAGGCACGGGAGGTTGCCACTTGCGGGTCAGCACGGTTCCGAACGCCATGGAAACCGCCCCCGCC
AGGCCCGCTGCGACGCCGACAGGATCTAGCGCTGCGTTTGGTGTCAACACCAACAGCGCCACGCCCGCAG
TTCCGCAAATAGCCCCCAGGACCGCCATCAATCGTATCGGGCTACCTAGCAGAGCGGCAGAGATGAACAC
GACCATCAGCGGCTGCACAGCGCCTACCGTCGCCGCGACCCCGCCCGGCAGGCGGTAGACCGAAATAAAC
AACAAGCTCCAGAATAGCGAAATATTAAGTGCGCCGAGGATGAAGATGCGCATCCACCAGATTCCCGTTG
GAATCTGTCGGACGATCATCACGAGCAATAAACCCGCCGGCAACGCCCGCAGCAGCATACCGGCGACCCC
TCGGCCTCGCTGTTCGGGCTCCACGAAAACGCCGGACAGATGCGCCTTGTGAGCGTCCTTGGGGCCGTCC
TCCTGTTTGAAGACCGACAGCCCAATGATCTCGCCGTCGATGTAGGCGCCGAATGCCACGGCATCTCGCA
ACCGTTCAGCGAACGCCTCCATGGGCTTTTTCTCCTCGTGCTCGTAAACGGACCCGAACATCTCTGGAGC
TTTCTTCAGGGCCGACAATCGGATCTCGCGGAAATCCTGCACGTCGGCCGCTCCAAGCCGTCGAATCTGA
GCCTTAATCACAATTGTCAATTTTAATCCTCTGTTTATCGGCAGTTCGTAGAGCGCGCCGTGCGTCCCGA
GCGATACTGAGCGAAGCAAGTGCGTCGAGCAGTGCCCGCTTGTTCCTGAAATGCCAGTAAAGCGCTGGCT
GCTGAACCCCCAGCCGGAACTGACCCCACAAGGCCCTAGCGTTTGCAATGCACCAGGTCATCATTGACCC
AGGCGTGTTCCACCAGGCCGCTGCCTCGCAACTCTTCGCAGGCTTCGCCGACCTGCTCGCGCCACTTCTT
CACGCGGGTGGAATCCGATCCGCACATGAGGCGGAAGGTTTCCAGCTTGAGCGGGTACGGCTCCCGGTGC
GAGCTGAAATAGTCGAACATCCGTCGGGCCGTCGGCGACAGCTTGCGGTACTTCTCCCATATGAATTTCG
TGTAGTGGTCGCCAGCAAACAGCACGACGATTTCCTCGTCGATCAGGACCTGGCAACGGGACGTTTTCTT
GCCACGGTCCAGGACGCGGAAGCGGTGCAGCAGCGACACCGATTCCAGGTGCCCAACGCGGTCGGACGTG
AAGCCCATCGCCGTCGCCTGTAGGCGCGACAGGCATTCCTCGGCCTTCGTGTAATACCGGCCATTGATCG
ACCAGCCCAGGTCCTGGCAAAGCTCGTAGAACGTGAAGGTGATCGGCTCGCCGATAGGGGTGCGCTTCGC
GTACTCCAACACCTGCTGCCACACCAGTTCGTCATCGTCGGCCCGCAGCTCGACGCCGGTGTAGGTGATC
TTCACGTCCTTGTTGACGTGGAAAATGACCTTGTTTTGCAGCGCCTCGCGCGGGATTTTCTTGTTGCGCG
TGGTGAACAGGGCAGAGCGGGCCGTGTCGTTTGGCATCGCTCGCATCGTGTCCGGCCACGGCGCAATATC
GAACAAGGAAAGCTGCATTTCCTTGATCTGCTGCTTCGTGTGTTTCAGCAACGCGGCCTGCTTGGCCTCG
CTGACCTGTTTTGCCAGGTCCTCGCCGGCGGTTTTTCGCTTCTTGGTCGTCATAGTTCCTCGCGTGTCGA
TGGTCATCGACTTCGCCAAACCTGCCGCCTCCTGTTCGAGACGACGCGAACGCTCCACGGCGGCCGATGG
CGCGGGCAGGGCAGGGGGAGCCAGTTGCACGCTGTCGCGCTCGATCTTGGCCGTAGCTTGCTGGACCATC
GAGCCGACGGACTGGAAGGTTTCGCGGGGCGCACGCATGACGGTGCGGCTTGCGATGGTTTCGGCATCCT
CGGCGGAAAACCCCGCGTCGATCAGTTCTTGCCTGTATGCCTTCCGGTCAAACGTCCGATTCATTCACCC
TCCTTGCGGGATTGCCCCGACTCACGCCGGGGCAATGTGCCCTTATTCCTGATTTGACCCGCCTGGTGCC
TTGGTGTCCAGATAATCCACCTTATCGGCAATGAAGTCGGTCCCGTAGACCGTCTGGCCGTCCTTCTCGT
ACTTGGTATTCCGAATCTTGCCCTGCACGAATACCAGCGACCCCTTGCCCAAATACTTGCCGTGGGCCTC
GGCCTGAGAGCCAAAACACTTGATGCGGAAGAAGTCGGTGCGCTCCTGCTTGTCGCCGGCATCGTTGCGC
CACATCTAGGTACTAAAACAATTCATCCAGTAAAATATAATATTTTATTTTCTCCCAATCAGGCTTGATC
CCCAGTAAGTCAAAAAATAGCTCGACATACTGTTCTTCCCCGATATCCTCCCTGATCGACCGGACGCAGA
AGGCAATGTCATACCACTTGTCCGCCCTGCCGCTTCTCCCAAGATCAATAAAGCCACTTACTTTGCCATC
TTTCACAAAGATGTTGCTGTCTCCCAGGTCGCCGTGGGAAAAGACAAGTTCCTCTTCGGGCTTTTCCGTC
TTTAAAAAATCATACAGCTCGCGCGGATCTTTAAATGGAGTGTCTTCTTCCCAGTTTTCGCAATCCACAT
CGGCCAGATCGTTATTCAGTAAGTAATCCAATTCGGCTAAGCGGCTGTCTAAGCTATTCGTATAGGGACA
ATCCGATATGTCGATGGAGTGAAAGAGCCTGATGCACTCCGCATACAGCTCGATAATCTTTTCAGGGCTT
TGTTCATCTTCATACTCTTCCGAGCAAAGGACGCCATCGGCCTCACTCATGAGCAGATTGCTCCAGCCAT
CATGCCGTTCAAAGTGCAGGACCTTTGGAACAGGCAGCTTTCCTTCCAGCCATAGCATCATGTCCTTTTC
CCGTTCCACATCATAGGTGGTCCCTTTATACCGGCTGTCCGTCATTTTTAAATATAGGTTTTCATTTTCT
CCCACCAGCTTATATACCTTAGCAGGAGACATTCCTTCCGTATCTTTTACGCAGCGGTATTTTTCGATCA
GTTTTTTCAATTCCGGTGATATTCTCATTTTAGCCATTTATTATTTCCTTCCTCTTTTCTACAGTATTTA
AAGATACCCCAAGAAGCTAATTATAACAAGACGAACTCCAATTCACTGTTCCTTGCATTCTAAAACCTTA
AATACCAGAAAACAGCTTTTTCAAAGTTGTTTTCAAAGTTGGCGTATAACATAGTATCGACGGAGCCGAT
TTTGAAACCACAATTATGGGTGATGCTGCCAACTTACTGATTTAGTGTATGATGGTGTTTTTGAGGTGCT
CCAGTGGCTTCTGTTTCTATCAGCTGTCCCTCCTGTTCAGCTACTGACGGGGTGGTGCGTAACGGCAAAA
GCACCGCCGGACATCAGCGCTATCTCTGCTCTCACTGCCGTAAAACATGGCAACTGCAGTTCACTTACAC
CGCTTCTCAACCCGGTACGCACCAGAAAATCATTGATATGGCCATGAATGGCGTTGGATGCCGGGCAACA
GCCCGCATTATGGGCGTTGGCCTCAACACGATTTTACGTCACTTAAAAAACTCAGGCCGCAGTCGGTAAC
CTCGCGCATACAGCCGGGCAGTGACGTCATCGTCTGCGCGGAAATGGACGAACAGTGGGGCTATGTCGGG
GCTAAATCGCGCCAGCGCTGGCTGTTTTACGCGTATGACAGTCTCCGGAAGACGGTTGTTGCGCACGTAT
TCGGTGAACGCACTATGGCGACGCTGGGGCGTCTTATGAGCCTGCTGTCACCCTTTGACGTGGTGATATG
GATGACGGATGGCTGGCCGCTGTATGAATCCCGCCTGAAGGGAAAGCTGCACGTAATCAGCAAGCGATAT
ACGCAGCGAATTGAGCGGCATAACCTGAATCTGAGGCAGCACCTGGCACGGCTGGGACGGAAGTCGCTGT
CGTTCTCAAAATCGGTGGAGCTGCATGACAAAGTCATCGGGCATTATCTGAACATAAAACACTATCAATA
AGTTGGAGTCATTACCCAATTATGATAGAATTTACAAGCTATAAGGTTATTGTCCTGGGTTTCAAGCATT
AGTCCATGCAAGTTTTTATGCTTTGCCCATTCTATAGATATATTGATAAGCGCGCTGCCTATGCCTTGCC
CCCTGAAATCCTTACATACGGCGATATCTTCTATATAAAAGATATATTATCTTATCAGTATTGTCAATAT
ATTCAAGGCAATCTGCCTCCTCATCCTCTTCATCCTCTTCGTCTTGGTAGCTTTTTAAATATGGCGCTTC
ATAGAGTAATTCTGTAAAGGTCCAATTCTCGTTTTCATACCTCGGTATAATCTTACCTATCACCTCAAAT
GGTTCGCTGGGTTTATCGCACCCCCGAACACGAGCACGGCACCCGCGACCACTATGCCAAGAATGCCCAA
GGTAAAAATTGCCGGCCCCGCCATGAAGTCCGTGAATGCCCCGACGGCCGAAGTGAAGGGCAGGCCGCCA
CCCAGGCCGCCGCCCTCACTGCCCGGCACCTGGTCGCTGAATGTCGATGCCAGCACCTGCGGCACGTCAA
TGCTTCCGGGCGTCGCGCTCGGGCTGATCGCCCATCCCGTTACTGCCCCGATCCCGGCAATGGCAAGGAC
TGCCAGCGCTGCCATTTTTGGGGTGAGGCCGTTCGCGGCCGAGGGGCGCAGCCCCTGGGGGGATGGGAGG
CCCGCGTTAGCGGGCCGGGAGGGTTCGAGAAGGGGGGGCACCCCCCTTCGGCGTGCGCGGTCACGCGCAC
AGGGCGCAGCCCTGGTTAAAAACAAGGTTTATAAATATTGGTTTAAAAGCAGGTTAAAAGACAGGTTAGC
GGTGGCCGAAAAACGGGCGGAAACCCTTGCAAATGCTGGATTTTCTGCCTGTGGACAGCCCCTCAAATGT
CAATAGGTGCGCCCCTCATCTGTCAGCACTCTGCCCCTCAAGTGTCAAGGATCGCGCCCCTCATCTGTCA
GTAGTCGCGCCCCTCAAGTGTCAATACCGCAGGGCACTTATCCCCAGGCTTGTCCACATCATCTGTGGGA
AACTCGCGTAAAATCAGGCGTTTTCGCCGATTTGCGAGGCTGGCCAGCTCCACGTCGCCGGCCGAAATCG
AGCCTGCCCCTCATCTGTCAACGCCGCGCCGGGTGAGTCGGCCCCTCAAGTGTCAACGTCCGCCCCTCAT
CTGTCAGTGAGGGCCAAGTTTTCCGCGAGGTATCCACAACGCCGGCGGCCGCGGTGTCTCGCACACGGCT
TCGACGGCGTTTCTGGCGCGTTTGCAGGGCCATAGACGGCCGCCAGCCCAGCGGCGAGGGCAACCAGCCC
GGTGAGCGTCGGAAAGGCGC
Features (pLannotate 1.2.2; 37 found; start..end, strand, type, name):
      3..89      -  CDS            traI (fragment): TRAI6_ECOLX - Experimental evidence at protein level: Swiss-Prot protein existence level 1. The initiation process of transfer DNA synthesis requires the interaction of at least three plasmid-specific components (TraH, I, and J) at the transfer origin resulting in the assembly of a specialised nucleoprotein complex - the relaxosome. Site- and strand-specific cleavage at the transfer origin is dependent on TraI and TraJ. From Escherichia coli.
    127..498     -  CDS            traJ: oriT-recognizing protein; traJ
    531..640     -  oriT           oriT: incP origin of transfer
    772..962     +  rep_origin     ori (fragment): high-copy-number ColE1/pMB1/pBR322/pUC origin of replication
   1321..1971    -  CDS            TetR: tetracycline resistance regulatory protein; tetR
   2077..2326    +  CDS            TcR (fragment): tetracycline efflux protein; tetA; confers resistance to tetracycline
   2436..2460    -  misc_feature   RB T-DNA repeat: right border repeat from nopaline C58 T-DNA
   2490..2508    +  misc_feature   MCS (fragment): pUC18/19 multiple cloning site
   2559..2904    +  promoter       CaMV 35S promoter: strong constitutive promoter from cauliflower mosaic virus
   2856..2902    +  promoter       minimal CaMV 35S promoter: minimal 35S promoter from cauliflower mosaic virus
   2914..2932    -  misc_feature   MCS (fragment): pUC18/19 multiple cloning site
   2943..3458    +  CDS            P19_TBSVC: Experimental evidence at protein level: Swiss-Prot protein existence level 1. Acts as a suppressor of RNA-mediated gene silencing, also known as post-transcriptional gene silencing (PTGS), a mechanism of plant viral defense that limits the accumulation of viral RNAs. Binds to short interfering RNAs (siRNAs) with high affinity. Acts as a molecular caliper to specifically select siRNAs based on the length of the duplex region of the RNA (By similarity). From Tomato bushy stunt virus (strain Cherry) (TBSV).
   3531..3707    +  polyA_signal   CaMV poly(A) signal: cauliflower mosaic virus polyadenylation signal
   4210..4551    +  promoter       CaMV 35S promoter: strong constitutive promoter from cauliflower mosaic virus
   4577..4601    +  protein_bind   attB1: mutant version of attB; recombination site for the Gateway® BP reaction BP Clonase™
   4646..4726    +  CDS            ILR3 (fragment): ILR3_ARATH - Also known as BHLH105, EN133. Experimental evidence at protein level: Swiss-Prot protein existence level 1. Transcription factor. Plays a role in resistance to amide- linked indole-3-acetic acid (IAA) conjugates such as IAA-Leu and IAA- Phe. May regulate gene expression in response to metal homeostasis changes. From Arabidopsis thaliana (Mouse-ear cress).
   4803..5402    +  CDS            ILR3 (fragment): ILR3_ARATH - Also known as BHLH105, EN133. Experimental evidence at protein level: Swiss-Prot protein existence level 1. Transcription factor. Plays a role in resistance to amide- linked indole-3-acetic acid (IAA) conjugates such as IAA-Leu and IAA- Phe. May regulate gene expression in response to metal homeostasis changes. From Arabidopsis thaliana (Mouse-ear cress).
   5410..5434    -  protein_bind   attB2: mutant version of attB; recombination site for the Gateway® BP reaction BP Clonase™
   5463..5552    +  CDS            3xHA: three tandem HA epitope tags
   5586..5838    +  terminator     NOS terminator: nopaline synthase terminator and poly(A) signal
   6267..6519    -  terminator     NOS terminator: nopaline synthase terminator and poly(A) signal
   6543..6971    -  CDS            nos (fragment): DHNO_AGRT7 - Protein inferred from homology: Swiss-Prot protein existence level 3. From Agrobacterium tumefaciens (strain T37).
   6987..8012    -  CDS            HygR: aminoglycoside phosphotransferase from E. coli; aph(4)-Ia; confers resistance to hygromycin
   8022..8366    -  promoter       CaMV 35S promoter: strong constitutive promoter from cauliflower mosaic virus
   8023..8069    -  promoter       minimal CaMV 35S promoter: minimal 35S promoter from cauliflower mosaic virus
   8504..8659    +  CDS            lacZα (fragment) (sequence partly withheld): LacZα fragment of β-galactosidase; lacZ fragment
   8657..8957    +  rep_origin     M13 ori (fragment) (sequence partly withheld): M13 bacteriophage origin of replication; arrow indicates direction of (+) strand synthesis
   8958..9088    +  CDS            lacI (fragment): lac repressor; lacI; The lac repressor binds to the lac operator to inhibit transcription in E. coli. This inhibition can be relieved by adding lactose or isopropyl-β-D-thiogalactopyranoside (IPTG).
   9142..9166    -  misc_feature   LB T-DNA repeat: left border repeat from nopaline C58 T-DNA
  10623..10742   -  CDS            tetR (fragment): TETR1_ECOLX - Experimental evidence at protein level: Swiss-Prot protein existence level 1. TetR is the repressor of the tetracycline resistance element; its N-terminal region forms a helix-turn-helix structure and binds DNA. Binding of tetracycline to TetR reduces the repressor affinity for the tetracycline resistance gene (tetA) promoter operator sites. From Escherichia coli.
  10762..11910   -  CDS            trfA: trans-acting replication protein that binds to and activates oriV
  12209..13003   -  CDS            KanR: aminoglycoside phosphotransferase; aphA-3; confers resistance to kanamycin
  13195..13962   +  mobile_element IS1: prokaryotic transposable element IS1
  13971..14120   -  CDS            satA (fragment): STA_BACSU - Also known as yyaR. Experimental evidence at protein level: Swiss-Prot protein existence level 1. Involved in resistance to streptothricin, a broad-spectrum antibiotic produced by streptomycetes. Detoxifies streptothricin via acetylation of the beta amino group of the first beta-lysyl moiety of streptothricin. From Bacillus subtilis (strain 168).
  14119..14313   -  CDS            satA (fragment): STA_BACSU - Also known as yyaR. Experimental evidence at protein level: Swiss-Prot protein existence level 1. Involved in resistance to streptothricin, a broad-spectrum antibiotic produced by streptomycetes. Detoxifies streptothricin via acetylation of the beta amino group of the first beta-lysyl moiety of streptothricin. From Bacillus subtilis (strain 168).
  14316..14591   -  CDS            klaC (fragment): KLAC_ECOLX - Also known as telB. Protein predicted: Swiss-Prot protein existence level 4. Belongs to the kla operon, which is associated with cryptic tellurite resistance, and IncW plasmid fertility inhibition. From Escherichia coli.
  14655..15286   -  rep_origin     oriV: incP origin of replication
