[The description below was written by a language model from this plasmid's Addgene catalogue record and pLannotate feature annotations shown in this document.]
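Description:
pGWB14-LYX044 is a plant expression binary vector built on the pGWB14 backbone for Agrobacterium-mediated transient or stable expression of a Nicotiana benthamiana transcription factor, gene model Niben101Scf04316g02003.1. It is a large (about 15.3 kb), low-copy plasmid that replicates through the broad-host-range IncP system: oriV together with the trans-acting replication gene trfA, which supports maintenance in both E. coli and Agrobacterium. An oriT with traJ allows mobilisation. Bacterial selection is by kanamycin (KanR). Other backbone annotations, such as partial tetracycline-resistance genes, an IS1 element and a ColE1 origin fragment, appear to be remnants rather than functional parts.

Between the nopaline-type right and left T-DNA borders lie three cassettes. In the main one, a CaMV 35S promoter drives the insert, which is flanked by attB1 and attB2 sites, fused at its C-terminus to a 3xHA epitope tag and terminated by the NOS terminator. The insert is annotated by homology as two fragments resembling Arabidopsis ILR3 (bHLH105), suggesting a bHLH-family factor. The gap between the fragments fits the depositor's note that the insert retains a native intron that is spliced out in planta. The record lists Gibson assembly as the cloning method. A second cassette, not mentioned in the catalogue fields, places the tomato bushy stunt virus P19 silencing suppressor under a 35S promoter with a CaMV poly(A) signal; P19 is commonly co-expressed to boost transient expression in leaves. The third is a 35S-driven hygromycin resistance gene with a NOS terminator for selecting transformed plants. The HA tag allows detection or immunoprecipitation of the expressed factor.
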