Addgene plasmid #126262: pGWB14-LYX044
Purpose: With a Nicotiana benthamiana transcription factor in PGWB14 backbone, for Agrobacterium mediated transient or stable expression corresponding transcription factor fused with a C-terminal HA tag.
Depositing lab: Silin Zhong. Depositing organization: Chinese University of Hong Kong.
Backbone
  Vector backbone: pGWB14
  Vector type: Plant Expression
  Selectable markers: Hygromycin
Growth in bacteria
  Bacterial resistance: Kanamycin, 50 μg/mL
  Growth temperature: 37°C
  Growth strain: DH5alpha
  Copy number: Low Copy
Gene/Insert
  Gene/Insert name: Niben101Scf04316g02003.1
  Species: Nicotiana benthamiana
  Promoter: CaMV 35S
  Tag / fusion protein: HA (C terminal on insert)
  Cloning method: Gibson Cloning
Terms and licenses: Academic/Nonprofit Terms; Industry Terms: Not Available to Industry
Depositor comments: The insert contains a native intron and will be processed to a mature mRNA when expressed in vivo.
How to cite: pGWB14-LYX044 was a gift from Silin Zhong (Addgene plasmid # 126262 ; http://n2t.net/addgene:126262 ; RRID:Addgene_126262)
