>Addgene plasmid #126262 | pGWB14-LYX044 | depositor partial sequence | sequence record 241536 | Niben101Scf04316g02003.1
ATGGTTTCACCGGAGAATACCAACTGGCTTTATGATTATGGGTTCGAAGAGAGTGCTGTCCCTGATTCGA
ATTTCTCAGCTACTGCATCTGGGTTTAATTGGCCCATGCAAAACTTGAATGGTTCAAGAAATGTTAGTGC
TGAAGTTGATGGATCCATTGGTGAATCAGGCTACCCAAAGGAAAATGGTTCTAAGAAACGTGCTGAAGTT
GATGGATCCATTGGTGAATCAGACTACCCAAAGGAAAATAGTTCTAAGAAACGGGCTAGAGTTGAATCAT
GTGCTCCAACAAGTTCCAAAGCTTGCAGAGAGAAACAGCGGAGAGATAGGCTAAATGACAAGTTCACGGA
ATTGGGTGCACTCCTTGAGCCTGGAAGGCCCCCCAAAACGGACAAATCTGCTATTCTGGTGGATGCTGTT
CGCATGGTGACCCAGTTACGTGGTGAAGCTCAAAAGCTGAAAAACTCAAATTTGAATCTACAAGAAAAGA
TAAAGGAGTTAAAGGCTAGTATTACTTCCCTCGCAATGCAATCCTTTATAGAAACTTTTTTTTCTTCTTG
CATCTGTCATTCTACTTGGTTAAGGGCCGAGAAAAATGAGCTTCGAGATGAGAAGCAGAAGCTTAAGGCT
GAAAAGGAAAAGCTAGAGCAACAACTAAAAACTACGAATGTGCAACCTGGTTTCTTGCCTCCTGCCATAC
CTGCTGCTTTTGCCCCTCATGGTCAAGTTCCAGGAAGCAAGCTGGTGCCGATCATGAGTTACCCTGGTGT
TGCAATGTGGCAATTCATGCCTCCTGCTGCTGTTGATACATCACAGGACCACGTGCTCCGCCCTCCAGTT
GCT
